>Addgene plasmid #144008 | TFORF2300 | addgene full sequence | sequence record 400549 | Addgene NGS Result
TTAATGTAGTCTTATGCAATACTCTTGTAGTCTTGCAACATGGTAACGATGAGTTAGCAACATGCCTTAC
AAGGAGAGAAAAAGCACCGTGCATGCCGATTGGTGGAAGTAAGGTGGTACGATCGTGCCTTATTAGGAAG
GCAACAGACGGGTCTGACATGGATTGGACGAACCACTGAATTGCCGCATTGCAGAGATATTGTATTTAAG
TGCCTAGCTCGATACATAAACGGGTCTCTCTGGTTAGACCAGATCTGAGCCTGGGAGCTCTCTGGCTAAC
TAGGGAACCCACTGCTTAAGCCTCAATAAAGCTTGCCTTGAGTGCTTCAAGTAGTGTGTGCCCGTCTGTT
GTGTGACTCTGGTAACTAGAGATCCCTCAGACCCTTTTAGTCAGTGTGGAAAATCTCTAGCAGTGGCGCC
CGAACAGGGACTTGAAAGCGAAAGGGAAACCAGAGGAGCTCTCTCGACGCAGGACTCGGCTTGCTGAAGC
GCGCACGGCAAGAGGCGAGGGGCGGCGACTGGTGAGTACGCCAAAAATTTTGACTAGCGGAGGCTAGAAG
GAGAGAGATGGGTGCGAGAGCGTCAGTATTAAGCGGGGGAGAATTAGATCGCGATGGGAAAAAATTCGGT
TAAGGCCAGGGGGAAAGAAAAAATATAAATTAAAACATATAGTATGGGCAAGCAGGGAGCTAGAACGATT
CGCAGTTAATCCTGGCCTGTTAGAAACATCAGAAGGCTGTAGACAAATACTGGGACAGCTACAACCATCC
CTTCAGACAGGATCAGAAGAACTTAGATCATTATATAATACAGTAGCAACCCTCTATTGTGTGCATCAAA
GGATAGAGATAAAAGACACCAAGGAAGCTTTAGACAAGATAGAGGAAGAGCAAAACAAAAGTAAGACCAC
CGCACAGCAAGCGGCCGCTGATCTTCAGACCTGGAGGAGGAGATATGAGGGACAATTGGAGAAGTGAATT
ATATAAATATAAAGTAGTAAAAATTGAACCATTAGGAGTAGCACCCACCAAGGCAAAGAGAAGAGTGGTG
CAGAGAGAAAAAAGAGCAGTGGGAATAGGAGCTTTGTTCCTTGGGTTCTTGGGAGCAGCAGGAAGCACTA
TGGGCGCAGCGTCAATGACGCTGACGGTACAGGCCAGACAATTATTGTCTGGTATAGTGCAGCAGCAGAA
CAATTTGCTGAGGGCTATTGAGGCGCAACAGCATCTGTTGCAACTCACAGTCTGGGGCATCAAGCAGCTC
CAGGCAAGAATCCTGGCTGTGGAAAGATACCTAAAGGATCAACAGCTCCTGGGGATTTGGGGTTGCTCTG
GAAAACTCATTTGCACCACTGCTGTGCCTTGGAATGCTAGTTGGAGTAATAAATCTCTGGAACAGATTTG
GAATCACACGACCTGGATGGAGTGGGACAGAGAAATTAACAATTACACAAGCTTAATACACTCCTTAATT
GAAGAATCGCAAAACCAGCAAGAAAAGAATGAACAAGAATTATTGGAATTAGATAAATGGGCAAGTTTGT
GGAATTGGTTTAACATAACAAATTGGCTGTGGTATATAAAATTATTCATAATGATAGTAGGAGGCTTGGT
AGGTTTAAGAATAGTTTTTGCTGTACTTTCTATAGTGAATAGAGTTAGGCAGGGATATTCACCATTATCG
TTTCAGACCCACCTCCCAACCCCGAGGGGACCCATGCATTGCATCTCAATTAGTCAGCAACCAGGTGTGG
AAAGTCCCCAGGCTCCCCAGCAGGCAGAAGTATGCAAAGCATGCGTCTCAATTAGTCAGCAACCATAGTC
CCGCCCCTAACTCCGCCCATCCCGCCCCTAACTCCGCCCAGTTCCGCCCATTCTCCGCCCCATGGCTGAC
TAATTTTTTTTATTTATGCAGAGGCCGAGGCCGCCTCGGCCTCTGAGCTATTCCAGAAGTAGTGAGGAGG
CTTTTTTGGAGGCCTAGGCTTTTGCAAAAAGCTTTCTAGAGGTACCACCGGAGCTTACCATGACCGAGTA
CAAGCCCACGGTGCGCCTCGCCACCCGCGACGACGTCCCCAGGGCCGTACGCACCCTCGCCGCCGCGTTC
GCCGACTACCCCGCCACGCGCCACACCGTCGATCCGGACCGCCACATCGAGCGGGTCACCGAGCTGCAAG
AACTCTTCCTCACGCGCGTCGGGCTCGACATCGGCAAGGTGTGGGTCGCGGACGACGGCGCCGCCGTGGC
GGTCTGGACCACGCCGGAGAGCGTCGAAGCGGGGGCGGTGTTCGCCGAGATCGGCCCGCGCATGGCCGAG
TTGAGCGGTTCCCGGCTGGCCGCGCAGCAACAGATGGAAGGCCTCCTGGCGCCGCACCGGCCCAAGGAGC
CCGCGTGGTTCCTGGCCACCGTCGGCGTCTCGCCCGACCACCAGGGCAAGGGTCTGGGCAGCGCCGTCGT
GCTCCCCGGAGTGGAGGCGGCCGAGCGCGCCGGGGTGCCCGCCTTCCTGGAGACCTCCGCGCCCCGCAAC
CTCCCCTTCTACGAGCGGCTCGGCTTCACCGTCACCGCCGACGTCGAGGTGCCCGAAGGACCGCGCACCT
GGTGCATGACCCGCAAGCCCGGTGCCAGTTAACGAATTCTAGATCTTGAGACAAATGGCAGTATTCATCC
ACAATTTTAAAAGAAAAGGGGGGATTGGGGGGTACAGTGCAGGGGAAAGAATAGTAGACATAATAGCAAC
AGACATACAAACTAAAGAATTACAAAAACAAATTACAAAAATTCAAAATTTTCGGGTTTATTACAGGGAC
AGCAGAGATCCACTTTGGCGCCGGCTCGAGGCCTGCAGGTGCAAAGATGGATAAAGTTTTAAACAGAGAG
GAATCTTTGCAGCTAATGGACCTTCTAGGTCTTGAAAGGAGTGGGAATTGGCTCCGGTGCCCGTCAGTGG
GCAGAGCGCACATCGCCCACAGTCCCCGAGAAGTTGGGGGGAGGGGTCGGCAATTGAACCGGTGCCTAGA
GAAGGTGGCGCGGGGTAAACTGGGAAAGTGATGTCGTGTACTGGCTCCGCCTTTTTCCCGAGGGTGGGGG
AGAACCGTATATAAGTGCAGTAGTCGCCGTGAACGTTCTTTTTCGCAACGGGTTTGCCGCCAGAACACAG
GTAAGTGCCGTGTGTGGTTCCCGCGGGCCTGGCCTCTTTACGGGTTATGGCCCTTGCGTGCCTTGAATTA
CTTCCACCTGGCTGCAGTACGTGATTCTTGATCCCGAGCTTCGGGTTGGAAGTGGGTGGGAGAGTTCGAG
GCCTTGCGCTTAAGGAGCCCCTTCGCCTCGTGCTTGAGTTGAGGCCTGGCCTGGGCGCTGGGGCCGCCGC
GTGCGAATCTGGTGGCACCTTCGCGCCTGTCTCGCTGCTTTCGATAAGTCTCTAGCCATTTAAAATTTTT
GATGACCTGCTGCGACGCTTTTTTTCTGGCAAGATAGTCTTGTAAATGCGGGCCAAGATCTGCACACTGG
TATTTCGGTTTTTGGGGCCGCGGGCGGCGACGGGGCCCGTGCGTCCCAGCGCACATGTTCGGCGAGGCGG
GGCCTGCGAGCGCGGCCACCGAGAATCGGACGGGGGTAGTCTCAAGCTGGCCGGCCTGCTCTGGTGCCTG
GCCTCGCGCCGCCGTGTATCGCCCCGCCCTGGGCGGCAAGGCTGGCCCGGTCGGCACCAGTTGCGTGAGC
GGAAAGATGGCCGCTTCCCGGCCCTGCTGCAGGGAGCTCAAAATGGAGGACGCGGCGCTCGGGAGAGCGG
GCGGGTGAGTCACCCACACAAAGGAAAAGGGCCTTTCCGTCCTCAGCCGTCGCTTCATGTGACTCCACGG
AGTACCGGGCGCCGTCCAGGCACCTCGATTAGTTCTCGAGCTTTTGGAGTACGTCGTCTTTAGGTTGGGG
GGAGGGGTTTTATGCGATGGAGTTTCCCCACACTGAGTGGGTGGAGACTGAAGTTAGGCCAGCTTGGCAC
TTGATGTAATTCTCCTTGGAATTTGCCCTTTTTGAGTTTGGATCTTGGTTCATTCTCAAGCCTCAGACAG
TGGTTCAAAGTTTTTTTCTTCCATTTCAGGTGTCGTGAGGCTAGCACCGCCACCATGACTTTTCCTGAAG
CGGACATTTTACTTAAATCGGGAGAGTGTGCTGGGCAGACGATGCTGGACACGATGGAGGCGCCCGGCCA
CTCCAGGCAGCTGCTGCTGCAGCTCAACAACCAGCGCACCAAGGGCTTCTTGTGCGACGTGATCATCGTG
GTGCAGAACGCCCTCTTCCGCGCGCACAAGAACGTGCTGGCGGCCAGCAGCGCCTACCTCAAGTCCCTGG
TGGTGCATGACAACCTGCTCAACCTGGACCATGACATGGTGAGCCCGGCCGTGTTCCGCCTGGTGCTGGA
CTTCATCTACACCGGCCGCCTGGCTGACGGCGCAGAGGCGGCTGCGGCCGCGGCCGTGGCCCCGGGGGCT
GAGCCGAGCCTGGGCGCCGTGCTGGCCGCCGCCAGCTACCTGCAGATCCCCGACCTCGTGGCGCTGTGCA
AGAAACGCCTCAAGCGCCACGGCAAGTACTGCCACCTGCGGGGCGGCGGCGGCGGCGGCGGCGGCTACGC
GCCCTATGGTCGGCCGGGCCGGGGCCTGCGGGCCGCCACGCCGGTCATCCAGGCCTGCTACCCGTCCCCA
GTCGGGCCTCCGCCGCCGCCTGCCGCGGAGCCGCCCTCGGGCCCAGAGGCCGCGGTCAACACGCACTGCG
CCGAGCTGTACGCGTCGGGACCCGGCCCGGCCGCCGCACTCTGTGCCTCGGAGCGCCGCTGCTCCCCTCT
TTGTGGCCTGGACCTGTCCAAGAAGAGCCCGCCGGGCTCCGCGGCGCCAGAGCGGCCGCTGGCTGAGCGC
GAGCTGCCCCCGCGCCCGGACAGCCCTCCCAGCGCCGGCCCCGCCGCCTACAAGGAGCCGCCTCTCGCCC
TGCCGTCGCTGCCGCCGCTGCCCTTCCAGAAGCTGGAGGAGGCCGCACCGCCTTCCGACCCATTTCGCGG
CGGCAGCGGCAGCCCGGGACCCGAGCCCCCCGGCCGCCCCGACGGGCCTAGTCTCCTCTATCGCTGGATG
AAGCACGAGCCGGGCCTGGGTAGCTATGGCGACGAGCTGGGCCGGGAGCGCGGCTCCCCCAGCGAGCGCT
GCGAAGAGCGTGGTGGGGACGCGGCCGTCTCGCCCGGGGGGCCCCCGCTCGGCCTGGCGCCGCCGCCGCG
CTACCCTGGCAGCCTGGACGGGCCCGGCGCGGGCGGCGACGGCGACGACTACAAGAGCAGCAGCGAGGAG
ACCGGTAGCAGCGAGGACCCCAGCCCGCCTGGCGGCCACCTCGAGGGCTACCCATGCCCGCACCTGGCCT
ATGGCGAGCCCGAGAGCTTCGGTGACAACCTGTACGTGTGCATTCCGTGCGGCAAGGGCTTCCCCAGCTC
TGAGCAGCTGAACGCGCACGTGGAGGCTCACGTGGAGGAGGAGGAAGCGCTGTACGGCAGGGCCGAGGCG
GCCGAAGTGGCCGCTGGGGCCGCCGGCCTAGGGCCCCCTTTTGGAGGCGGCGGGGACAAGGTCGCCGGGG
CTCCGGGTGGCCTGGGAGAGCTGCTGCGGCCCTACCGCTGCGCGTCGTGCGACAAGAGCTACAAGGACCC
GGCCACGCTGCGGCAGCACGAGAAGACGCACTGGCTGACCCGGCCCTACCCATGCACCATCTGCGGGAAG
AAGTTCACGCAGCGTGGGACCATGACGCGCCACATGCGCAGCCACCTGGGCCTCAAGCCCTTCGCGTGCG
ACGCGTGCGGCATGCGGTTCACGCGCCAGTACCGCCTCACGGAGCACATGCGCATCCACTCGGGCGAGAA
GCCCTACGAGTGCCAGGTGTGCGGCGGCAAGTTCGCACAGCAACGCAACCTCATCAGCCACATGAAGATG
CACGCCGTGGGGGGCGCGGCCGGCGCGGCCGGGGCGCTGGCGGGCTTGGGGGGGCTCCCCGGCGTCCCCG
GCCCCGACGGCAAGGGCAAGCTCGACTTCCCCGAGGGCGTCTTTGCTGTGGCTCGCCTCACGGCCGAGCA
GCTGAGCCTGAAGCAGCAGGACAAGGCGGCCGCGGCCGAGCTGCTGGCGCAGACCACGCACTTCCTGCAC
GACCCCAAGGTGGCGCTGGAGAGCCTCTACCCGCTGGCCAAGTTCACGGCCGAGCTGGGCCTCAGCCCCG
ACAAGGCGGCCGAGGTGCTGAGCCAGGGCGCTCACCTGGCGGCCGGGCCCGACGGCCGGACCATCGACCG
TTTCTCTCCCACCTAGTAATGAACTAGTCCGTAACTTGAAAGTATTTCGATTTCTTGGCTTTATATATCT
TGTGGAAAGGACGAGTGAGACTAAACTCCACCCTTATGACGCGTTAAGTCGACAATCAACCTCTGGATTA
CAAAATTTGTGAAAGATTGACTGGTATTCTTAACTATGTTGCTCCTTTTACGCTATGTGGATACGCTGCT
TTAATGCCTTTGTATCATGCTATTGCTTCCCGTATGGCTTTCATTTTCTCCTCCTTGTATAAATCCTGGT
TGCTGTCTCTTTATGAGGAGTTGTGGCCCGTTGTCAGGCAACGTGGCGTGGTGTGCACTGTGTTTGCTGA
CGCAACCCCCACTGGTTGGGGCATTGCCACCACCTGTCAGCTCCTTTCCGGGACTTTCGCTTTCCCCCTC
CCTATTGCCACGGCGGAACTCATCGCCGCCTGCCTTGCCCGCTGCTGGACAGGGGCTCGGCTGTTGGGCA
CTGACAATTCCGTGGTGTTGTCGGGGAAATCATCGTCCTTTCCTTGGCTGCTCGCCTGTGTTGCCACCTG
GATTCTGCGCGGGACGTCCTTCTGCTACGTCCCTTCGGCCCTCAATCCAGCGGACCTTCCTTCCCGCGGC
CTGCTGCCGGCTCTGCGGCCTCTTCCGCGTCTTCGCCTTCGCCCTCAGACGAGTCGGATCTCCCTTTGGG
CCGCCTCCCCGCGTCGACTTTAAGACCAATGACTTACAAGGCAGCTGTAGATCTTAGCCACTTTTTAAAA
GAAAAGGGGGGACTGGAAGGGCTAATTCACTCCCAACGAAGACAAGATCTGCTTTTTGCTTGTACTGGGT
CTCTCTGGTTAGACCAGATCTGAGCCTGGGAGCTCTCTGGCTAACTAGGGAACCCACTGCTTAAGCCTCA
ATAAAGCTTGCCTTGAGTGCTTCAAGTAGTGTGTGCCCGTCTGTTGTGTGACTCTGGTAACTAGAGATCC
CTCAGACCCTTTTAGTCAGTGTGGAAAATCTCTAGCAGTACGTATAGTAGTTCATGTCATCTTATTATTC
AGTATTTATAACTTGCAAAGAAATGAATATCAGAGAGTGAGAGGAACTTGTTTATTGCAGCTTATAATGG
TTACAAATAAAGCAATAGCATCACAAATTTCACAAATAAAGCATTTTTTTCACTGCATTCTAGTTGTGGT
TTGTCCAAACTCATCAATGTATCTTATCATGTCTGGCTCTAGCTATCCCGCCCCTAACTCCGCCCATCCC
GCCCCTAACTCCGCCCAGTTCCGCCCATTCTCCGCCCCATGGCTGACTAATTTTTTTTATTTATGCAGAG
GCCGAGGCCGCCTCGGCCTCTGAGCTATTCCAGAAGTAGTGAGGAGGCTTTTTTGGAGGCCTAGGGACGT
ACCCAATTCGCCCTATAGTGAGTCGTATTACGCGCGCTCACTGGCCGTCGTTTTACAACGTCGTGACTGG
GAAAACCCTGGCGTTACCCAACTTAATCGCCTTGCAGCACATCCCCCTTTCGCCAGCTGGCGTAATAGCG
AAGAGGCCCGCACCGATCGCCCTTCCCAACAGTTGCGCAGCCTGAATGGCGAATGGG
[124 nt withheld, positions 7898-8021]
C
[91 nt withheld, positions 8023-8113]
A
[49 nt withheld, positions 8115-8163]
CCTTTGACGTTGGAGTCCACGTTCTTT
[37 nt withheld, positions 8191-8227]
ACCCTATCTCGGTCTATTCTTTTGATTTATAAGGGATTTTGCCGATTTCGGCCTATTGGTTAAAAAATGA
GCTGATTTAACAAAAATTTAACGCGAATTTTAACAAAATATTAACGCTTACAATTTAGGTGGCACTTTTC
GGGGAAATGTGCGCGGAACCCCTATTTGTTTATTTTTCTAAATACATTCAAATATGTATCCGCTCATGAG
ACAATAACCCTGATAAATGCTTCAATAATATTGAAAAAGGAAGAGTATGAGTATTCAACATTTCCGTGTC
GCCCTTATTCCCTTTTTTGCGGCATTTTGCCTTCCTGTTTTTGCTCACCCAGAAACGCTGGTGAAAGTAA
AAGATGCTGAAGATCAGTTGGGTGCACGAGTGGGTTACATCGAACTGGATCTCAACAGCGGTAAGATCCT
TGAGAGTTTTCGCCCCGAAGAACGTTTTCCAATGATGAGCACTTTTAAAGTTCTGCTATGTGGCGCGGTA
TTATCCCGTATTGACGCCGGGCAAGAGCAACTCGGTCGCCGCATACACTATTCTCAGAATGACTTGGTTG
AGTACTCACCAGTCACAGAAAAGCATCTTACGGATGGCATGACAGTAAGAGAATTATGCAGTGCTGCCAT
AACCATGAGTGATAACACTGCGGCCAACTTACTTCTGACAACGATCGGAGGACCGAAGGAGCTAACCGCT
TTTTTGCACAACATGGGGGATCATGTAACTCGCCTTGATCGTTGGGAACCGGAGCTGAATGAAGCCATAC
CAAACGACGAGCGTGACACCACGATGCCTGTAGCAATGGCAACAACGTTGCGCAAACTATTAACTGGCGA
ACTACTTACTCTAGCTTCCCGGCAACAATTAATAGACTGGATGGAGGCGGATAAAGTTGCAGGACCACTT
CTGCGCTCGGCCCTTCCGGCTGGCTGGTTTATTGCTGATAAATCTGGAGCCGGTGAGCGTGGGTCTCGCG
GTATCATTGCAGCACTGGGGCCAGATGGTAAGCCCTCCCGTATCGTAGTTATCTACACGACGGGGAGTCA
GGCAACTATGGATGAACGAAATAGACAGATCGCTGAGATAGGTGCCTCACTGATTAAGCATTGGTAACTG
TCAGACCAAGTTTACTCATATATACTTTAGATTGATTTAAAACTTCATTTTTAATTTAAAAGGATCTAGG
TGAAGATCCTTTTTGATAATCTCATGACCAAAATCCCTTAACGTGAGTTTTCGTTCCACTGAGCGTCAGA
CCCCGTAGAAAAGATCAAAGGATCTTCTTGAGATCCTTTTTTTCTGCGCGTAATCTGCTGCTTGCAAACA
AAAAAACCACCGCTACCAGCGGTGGTTTGTTTGCCGGATCAAGAGCTACCAACTCTTTTTCCGAAGGTAA
CTGGCTTCAGCAGAGCGCAGATACCAAATACTGTTCTTCTAGTGTAGCCGTAGTTAGGCCACCACTTCAA
GAACTCTGTAGCACCGCCTACATACCTCGCTCTGCTAATCCTGTTACCAGTGGCTGCTGCCAGTGGCGAT
AAGTCGTGTCTTACCGGGTTGGACTCAAGACGATAGTTACCGGATAAGGCGCAGCGGTCGGGCTGAACGG
GGGGTTCGTGCACACAGCCCAGCTTGGAGCGAACGACCTACACCGAACTGAGATACCTACAGCGTGAGCT
ATGAGAAAGCGCCACGCTTCCCGAAGGGAGAAAGGCGGACAGGTATCCGGTAAGCGGCAGGGTCGGAACA
GGAGAGCGCACGAGGGAGCTTCCAGGGGGAAACGCCTGGTATCTTTATAGTCCTGTCGGGTTTCGCCACC
TCTGACTTGAGCGTCGATTTTTGTGATGCTCGTCAGGGGGGCGGAGCCTATGGAAAAACGCCAGCAACGC
GGCCTTTTTACGGTTCCTGGCCTTTTGCTGGCCTTTTGCTCACATGTTCTTTCCTGCGTTATCCCCTGAT
TCTGTGGATAACCGTATTACCGCCTTTGAGTGAGCTGATACCGCTCGCCGCAGCCGAACGACCGAGCGCA
GCGAGTCAGTGAGCGAGGAAGCGGAAGAGCGCCCAATACGCAAACCGCCTCTCCCCGCGCGTTGGCCGAT
TCATTAATGCAGCTGGCACGACAGGTTTCCCGACTGGAAAGCGGGCAGTGAGCGCAACGCAATTAATGTG
AGTTAGCTCACTCATTAGGCACCCCAGGCTTTACACTTTATGCTTCCGGCTCGTATGTTGTGTGGAATTG
TGAGCGGATAACAATTTCACACAGGAAACAGCTATGACCATGATTACGCCAAGCGCGCAATTAACCCTCA
CTAAAGGGAACAAAAGCTGGAGCTGCAAGC
Features (pLannotate 1.2.2; 31 found; start..end, strand, type, name):
      5..231     +  promoter       RSV promoter: Rous sarcoma virus enhancer/promoter
    232..412     +  LTR            5' LTR (truncated): truncated 5' long terminal repeat (LTR) from HIV-1
    459..584     +  misc_feature   HIV-1 Ψ: packaging signal of human immunodeficiency virus type 1
    568..931     +  CDS            HIV-1 gag (fragment): gag protein from human immunodeficiency virus 1; gag
   1077..1310    +  misc_feature   RRE: The Rev response element (RRE) of HIV-1 allows for Rev-dependent mRNA export from the nucleus to the cytoplasm.
   1687..1713    +  CDS            Rev (fragment): human immunodeficiency virus 1 (HIV-1) Rev protein; rev; enhances nuclear export of unspliced and incompletely spliced viral mRNAs
   1720..1743    +  promoter       SV40 promoter (fragment): SV40 early promoter
   1744..1815    +  promoter       SV40 promoter (fragment): SV40 enhancer and early promoter
   1839..1974    +  rep_origin     SV40 ori: SV40 origin of replication
   2020..2616    +  CDS            PuroR (fragment): puromycin N-acetyltransferase; pac from Streptomyces; confers resistance to puromycin
   2665..2782    +  misc_feature   cPPT/CTS: central polypurine tract and central termination sequence of HIV-1
   2847..2913    +  CDS            small t antigen (fragment): SV40 (simian virus 40) small t antigen
   2920..4098    +  promoter       EF-1α promoter: strong constitutive promoter for human elongation factor EF-1α
   4115..6313    +  CDS            HIC1: HIC1_HUMAN - Also known as ZBTB29. Experimental evidence at protein level: Swiss-Prot protein existence level 1. Transcriptional repressor (PubMed:12052894, PubMed:15231840). Recognizes and binds to the consensus sequence '5- [CG]NG[CG]GGGCA[CA]CC-3' (PubMed:15231840). May act as a tumor suppressor (PubMed:20154726). Involved in development of head, face, limbs and ventral body wall (By similarity). Involved in down- regulation of SIRT1 and thereby is involved in regulation of p53/TP53- dependent apoptotic DNA-damage responses (PubMed:16269335). The specific target gene promoter association se
   6329..6382    +  promoter       U6 promoter (fragment): RNA polymerase III promoter for human U6 snRNA
   6424..7012    +  misc_feature   WPRE: woodchuck hepatitis virus posttranscriptional regulatory element
   7063..7082    +  misc_feature   cPPT/CTS (fragment): central polypurine tract and central termination sequence of HIV-1
   7084..7317    +  LTR            3' LTR (ΔU3): self-inactivating 3' long terminal repeat (LTR) from HIV-1
   7395..7516    +  polyA_signal   SV40 poly(A) signal: SV40 polyadenylation signal
   7556..7691    +  rep_origin     SV40 ori: SV40 origin of replication
   7712..7730    -  promoter       T7 promoter: promoter for bacteriophage T7 RNA polymerase
   7738..7893    +  CDS            lacZα (fragment): LacZα fragment of β-galactosidase; lacZ fragment
   7898..8326    +  rep_origin     f1 ori (sequence partly withheld): f1 bacteriophage origin of replication; arrow indicates direction of (+) strand synthesis
   8379..8483    +  promoter       AmpR promoter: bla
   8484..9344    +  CDS            AmpR: β-lactamase; bla; confers resistance to ampicillin, carbenicillin, and related antibiotics
   9515..10103   +  rep_origin     ori: high-copy-number ColE1/pMB1/pBR322/pUC origin of replication
  10286..10378   +  CDS            lacI (fragment): lac repressor; lacI; The lac repressor binds to the lac operator to inhibit transcription in E. coli. This inhibition can be relieved by adding lactose or isopropyl-β-D-thiogalactopyranoside (IPTG).
  10391..10412   +  protein_bind   CAP binding site: CAP binding activates transcription in the presence of cAMP. E. coli catabolite activator protein
  10427..10457   +  promoter       lac promoter: promoter for the E. coli lac operon
  10465..10481   +  protein_bind   lac operator: The lac repressor binds to the lac operator to inhibit transcription in E. coli. This inhibition can be relieved by adding lactose or isopropyl-β-D-thiogalactopyranoside (IPTG). lac repressor encoded by lacI
  10526..10544   +  promoter       T3 promoter: promoter for bacteriophage T3 RNA polymerase
