[The description below was written by a language model from this plasmid's Addgene catalogue record and pLannotate feature annotations shown in this document.]
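Description:
TFORF2300 is a third-generation-style, self-inactivating lentiviral expression plasmid built on the pLX_TRC317 backbone and carrying the human transcription factor HIC1 (also known as ZBTB29) as its insert. It belongs to a barcoded transcription factor ORF collection in which each ORF is paired with a unique 24-bp barcode, so that the factor delivered to a cell can be identified in pooled overexpression screens. The feature table does not annotate the barcode itself. In bacteria the plasmid replicates from a high-copy ColE1/pUC-type origin and is selected with ampicillin through the β-lactamase gene. An f1 origin and remnants of a lac/lacZα cloning region with T7 and T3 promoters are also present in the backbone. The depositor notes that the plasmid may recombine and that the ORF portion was made by gene synthesis.

The viral cassette begins with an RSV promoter fused to a truncated HIV-1 5' LTR, which allows Tat-independent production of genomic RNA. It is followed by the Ψ packaging signal with a gag fragment and the Rev response element for nuclear export of the unspliced transcript. Downstream, an SV40 early promoter/origin region precedes a puromycin N-acetyltransferase gene for selecting transduced mammalian cells, and a cPPT/CTS element aids nuclear import of the reverse-transcribed genome. The EF-1α promoter then drives constitutive expression of the HIC1 coding sequence, annotated as a transcriptional repressor and candidate tumour suppressor. A WPRE follows to enhance transcript stability and expression, and a short U6 promoter fragment lies between the ORF and the WPRE. The ΔU3 3' LTR inactivates the viral promoter after integration, with an SV40 polyadenylation signal beyond it.
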