Addgene plasmid #144008: TFORF2300
Purpose: Lentiviral vector for overexpressing transcription factor ORFs with unique 24-bp barcodes. Barcodes facilitate identification of transcription factors in pooled screens.
Depositing lab: Feng Zhang. Depositing organization: Broad Institute. Publication: A transcription factor atlas of directed differentiation. Joung J, Ma S, Tay T, Geiger-Schuller KR, Kirchgatterer PC, Verdine VK, Guo B, Arias-Garcia MA, Allen WE, Singh A, Kuksenko O, Abudayyeh OO, Gootenberg JS, Fu Z, Macrae RK, Buenrostro JD, Regev A, Zhang F. Cell. 2023 Jan 5;186(1):209-229.e26. doi: 10.1016/j.cell.2022.11.026. PubMed 36608654.
Backbone
  Vector backbone: pLX_TRC317
  Backbone manufacturer: Broad Institute Genetic Perturbation Platform
  Backbone size w/o insert (bp): 8264
  Vector type: Mammalian Expression, Lentiviral
  Selectable markers: Puromycin
Growth in bacteria
  Bacterial resistance: Ampicillin, 100 μg/mL
  Growth temperature: 37°C
  Growth strain: NEB Stable
  Copy number: High Copy
Gene/Insert
  Gene/Insert name: HIC1
  Species: H. sapiens (human)
  Insert size (bp): 2303
  Entrez Gene: HIC1 (a.k.a. ZBTB29, ZNF901, hic-1)
  Promoter: EF1a
  Cloning method: Unknown
  Sequencing primers: 5′ GGGTGGAGACTGAAGTTAGGCCAG; 3′ CACATAGCGTAAAAGGAGCAACATAG
Terms and licenses: Academic/Nonprofit Terms; Industry Terms: Not Available to Industry
Depositor comments: NM_001098202,ENST00000322941 . The transcription factor ORF portion of this plasmid was synthesized by Genewiz. Please test multiple small colonies in case of plasmid recombination. To make this collection available in a timely manner, a portion of this collection was not fully sequenced by Addgene. If an Addgene verified full plasmid sequence is not available, please contact us prior to placing an order to request the full sequence.
How to cite: TFORF2300 was a gift from Feng Zhang (Addgene plasmid # 144008 ; http://n2t.net/addgene:144008 ; RRID:Addgene_144008)
