>Addgene plasmid #144008 | TFORF2300 | depositor partial sequence | sequence record 284148 | Insert
ACCGCCACCATGACTTTTCCTGAAGCGGACATTTTACTTAAATCGGGAGAGTGTGCTGGGCAGACGATGC
TGGACACGATGGAGGCGCCCGGCCACTCCAGGCAGCTGCTGCTGCAGCTCAACAACCAGCGCACCAAGGG
CTTCTTGTGCGACGTGATCATCGTGGTGCAGAACGCCCTCTTCCGCGCGCACAAGAACGTGCTGGCGGCC
AGCAGCGCCTACCTCAAGTCCCTGGTGGTGCATGACAACCTGCTCAACCTGGACCATGACATGGTGAGCC
CGGCCGTGTTCCGCCTGGTGCTGGACTTCATCTACACCGGCCGCCTGGCTGACGGCGCAGAGGCGGCTGC
GGCCGCGGCCGTGGCCCCGGGGGCTGAGCCGAGCCTGGGCGCCGTGCTGGCCGCCGCCAGCTACCTGCAG
ATCCCCGACCTCGTGGCGCTGTGCAAGAAACGCCTCAAGCGCCACGGCAAGTACTGCCACCTGCGGGGCG
GCGGCGGCGGCGGCGGCGGCTACGCGCCCTATGGTCGGCCGGGCCGGGGCCTGCGGGCCGCCACGCCGGT
CATCCAGGCCTGCTACCCGTCCCCAGTCGGGCCTCCGCCGCCGCCTGCCGCGGAGCCGCCCTCGGGCCCA
GAGGCCGCGGTCAACACGCACTGCGCCGAGCTGTACGCGTCGGGACCCGGCCCGGCCGCCGCACTCTGTG
CCTCGGAGCGCCGCTGCTCCCCTCTTTGTGGCCTGGACCTGTCCAAGAAGAGCCCGCCGGGCTCCGCGGC
GCCAGAGCGGCCGCTGGCTGAGCGCGAGCTGCCCCCGCGCCCGGACAGCCCTCCCAGCGCCGGCCCCGCC
GCCTACAAGGAGCCGCCTCTCGCCCTGCCGTCGCTGCCGCCGCTGCCCTTCCAGAAGCTGGAGGAGGCCG
CACCGCCTTCCGACCCATTTCGCGGCGGCAGCGGCAGCCCGGGACCCGAGCCCCCCGGCCGCCCCGACGG
GCCTAGTCTCCTCTATCGCTGGATGAAGCACGAGCCGGGCCTGGGTAGCTATGGCGACGAGCTGGGCCGG
GAGCGCGGCTCCCCCAGCGAGCGCTGCGAAGAGCGTGGTGGGGACGCGGCCGTCTCGCCCGGGGGGCCCC
CGCTCGGCCTGGCGCCGCCGCCGCGCTACCCTGGCAGCCTGGACGGGCCCGGCGCGGGCGGCGACGGCGA
CGACTACAAGAGCAGCAGCGAGGAGACCGGTAGCAGCGAGGACCCCAGCCCGCCTGGCGGCCACCTCGAG
GGCTACCCATGCCCGCACCTGGCCTATGGCGAGCCCGAGAGCTTCGGTGACAACCTGTACGTGTGCATTC
CGTGCGGCAAGGGCTTCCCCAGCTCTGAGCAGCTGAACGCGCACGTGGAGGCTCACGTGGAGGAGGAGGA
AGCGCTGTACGGCAGGGCCGAGGCGGCCGAAGTGGCCGCTGGGGCCGCCGGCCTAGGGCCCCCTTTTGGA
GGCGGCGGGGACAAGGTCGCCGGGGCTCCGGGTGGCCTGGGAGAGCTGCTGCGGCCCTACCGCTGCGCGT
CGTGCGACAAGAGCTACAAGGACCCGGCCACGCTGCGGCAGCACGAGAAGACGCACTGGCTGACCCGGCC
CTACCCATGCACCATCTGCGGGAAGAAGTTCACGCAGCGTGGGACCATGACGCGCCACATGCGCAGCCAC
CTGGGCCTCAAGCCCTTCGCGTGCGACGCGTGCGGCATGCGGTTCACGCGCCAGTACCGCCTCACGGAGC
ACATGCGCATCCACTCGGGCGAGAAGCCCTACGAGTGCCAGGTGTGCGGCGGCAAGTTCGCACAGCAACG
CAACCTCATCAGCCACATGAAGATGCACGCCGTGGGGGGCGCGGCCGGCGCGGCCGGGGCGCTGGCGGGC
TTGGGGGGGCTCCCCGGCGTCCCCGGCCCCGACGGCAAGGGCAAGCTCGACTTCCCCGAGGGCGTCTTTG
CTGTGGCTCGCCTCACGGCCGAGCAGCTGAGCCTGAAGCAGCAGGACAAGGCGGCCGCGGCCGAGCTGCT
GGCGCAGACCACGCACTTCCTGCACGACCCCAAGGTGGCGCTGGAGAGCCTCTACCCGCTGGCCAAGTTC
ACGGCCGAGCTGGGCCTCAGCCCCGACAAGGCGGCCGAGGTGCTGAGCCAGGGCGCTCACCTGGCGGCCG
GGCCCGACGGCCGGACCATCGACCGTTTCTCTCCCACCTAGTAATGAACTAGTCCGTAACTTGAAAGTAT
TTCGATTTCTTGGCTTTATATATCTTGTGGAAAGGACGAGTGAGACTAAACTCCACCCTTATG
