>Addgene plasmid #144008 | TFORF2300 | depositor partial sequence | sequence record 284149 | Barcode
GTGAGACTAAACTCCACCCTTATG
